>Addgene plasmid #201483 | NbAlfa-LgBit | addgene full sequence | sequence record 395342 | Addgene NGS Result
GACGGATCGGGAGATCTCCCGATCCCCTATGGTGCACTCTCAGTACAATCTGCTCTGATGCCGCATAGTT
AAGCCAGTATCTGCTCCCTGCTTGTGTGTTGGAGGTCGCTGAGTAGTGCGCGAGCAAAATTTAAGCTACA
ACAAGGCAAGGCTTGACCGACAATTGCATGAAGAATCTGCTTAGGGTTAGGCGTTTTGCGCTGCTTCGCG
ATGTACGGGCCAGATATACGCGTTGACATTGATTATTGACTAGTTATTAATAGTAATCAATTACGGGGTC
ATTAGTTCATAGCCCATATATGGAGTTCCGCGTTACATAACTTACGGTAAATGGCCCGCCTGGCTGACCG
CCCAACGACCCCCGCCCATTGACGTCAATAATGACGTATGTTCCCATAGTAACGCCAATAGGGACTTTCC
ATTGACGTCAATGGGTGGAGTATTTACGGTAAACTGCCCACTTGGCAGTACATCAAGTGTATCATATGCC
AAGTACGCCCCCTATTGACGTCAATGACGGTAAATGGCCCGCCTGGCATTATGCCCAGTACATGACCTTA
TGGGACTTTCCTACTTGGCAGTACATCTACGTATTAGTCATCGCTATTACCATGGTGATGCGGTTTTGGC
AGTACATCAATGGGCGTGGATAGCGGTTTGACTCACGGGGATTTCCAAGTCTCCACCCCATTGACGTCAA
TGGGAGTTTGTTTTGGCACCAAAATCAACGGGACTTTCCAAAATGTCGTAACAACTCCGCCCCATTGACG
CAAATGGGCGGTAGGCGTGTACGGTGGGAGGTCTATATAAGCAGAGCTCTCTGGCTAACTAGAGAACCCA
CTGCTTACTGGCTTATCGAAATTAATACGACTCACTATAGGGAGACCCAAGCTGGCTAGCGTTTAAACTT
AAGCTTGCCACCATGGCGTCCGGGGAAGTTCAACTTCAAGAAAGCGGTGGCGGCTTGGTCCAACCGGGTG
GGAGCCTCCGACTTTCATGTACTGCTTCCGGGGTCACTATTTCTGCCCTCAATGCAATGGCGATGGGCTG
GTATAGGCAGGCACCTGGAGAAAGAAGAGTAATGGTTGCGGCGGTCAGCGAAAGAGGAAACGCTATGTAC
CGGGAAAGCGTGCAGGGACGCTTTACCGTGACCAGGGATTTCACCAACAAGATGGTTTCCTTGCAGATGG
ACAATTTGAAACCCGAAGACACTGCGGTGTATTATTGTCACGTCTTGGAAGACCGAGTGGATTCATTTCA
TGATTATTGGGGCCAGGGTACCCAAGTCACGGTGTCTTCAGGATCCGGTGGTGGCGGGAGCGGAGGTGGA
GGGTCGTCAGGTGTCTTCACACTCGAAGATTTCGTTGGGGACTGGGAACAGACAGCCGCCTACAACCTGG
ACCAAGTCCTTGAACAGGGAGGTGTGTCCAGTTTGCTGCAGAATCTCGCCGTGTCCGTAACTCCGATCCA
AAGGATTGTCCGGAGCGGTGAAAATGCCCTGAAGATCGACATCCATGTCATCATCCCGTATGAAGGTCTG
AGCGCCGACCAAATGGCCCAGATCGAAGAGGTGTTTAAGGTGGTGTACCCTGTGGATGATCATCACTTTA
AGGTGATCCTGCCCTATGGCACACTGGTAATCGACGGGGTTACGCCGAACATGCTGAACTATTTCGGACG
GCCGTATGAAGGCATCGCCGTGTTCGACGGCAAAAAGATCACTGTAACAGGGACCCTGTGGAACGGCAAC
AAAATTATCGACGAGCGCCTGATCACCCCCGACGGCTCCATGCTGTTCCGAGTAACCATCAACAGCTAAT
CTAGAGGGCCCGCGGTTCGAAGGTAAGCCTATCCCTAACCCTCTCCTCGGTCTCGATTCTACGCGTACCG
GTCATCATCACCATCACCATTGAGTTTAAACCCGCTGATCAGCCTCGACTGTGCCTTCTAGTTGCCAGCC
ATCTGTTGTTTGCCCCTCCCCCGTGCCTTCCTTGACCCTGGAAGGTGCCACTCCCACTGTCCTTTCCTAA
TAAAATGAGGAAATTGCATCGCATTGTCTGAGTAGGTGTCATTCTATTCTGGGGGGTGGGGTGGGGCAGG
ACAGCAAGGGGGAGGATTGGGAAGACAATAGCAGGCATGCTGGGGATGCGGTGGGCTCTATGGCTTCTGA
GGCGGAAAGAACCAGCTGGGGCTCTAGGGGGTATCCCC
[124 nt withheld, positions 2209-2332]
C
[91 nt withheld, positions 2334-2424]
A
[49 nt withheld, positions 2426-2474]
CCTTTGACGTTGGAGTCCACGTTCTTT
[37 nt withheld, positions 2502-2538]
ACCCTATCTCGGTCTATTCTTTTGATTTATAAGGGATTTTGCCGATTTCGGCCTATTGGTTAAAAAATGA
GCTGATTTAACAAAAATTTAACGCGAATTAATTCTGTGGAATGTGTGTCAGTTAGGGTGTGGAAAGTCCC
CAGGCTCCCCAGCAGGCAGAAGTATGCAAAGCATGCATCTCAATTAGTCAGCAACCAGGTGTGGAAAGTC
CCCAGGCTCCCCAGCAGGCAGAAGTATGCAAAGCATGCATCTCAATTAGTCAGCAACCATAGTCCCGCCC
CTAACTCCGCCCATCCCGCCCCTAACTCCGCCCAGTTCCGCCCATTCTCCGCCCCATGGCTGACTAATTT
TTTTTATTTATGCAGAGGCCGAGGCCGCCTCTGCCTCTGAGCTATTCCAGAAGTAGTGAGGAGGCTTTTT
TGGAGGCCTAGGCTTTTGCAAAAAGCTCCCGGGAGCTTGTATATCCATTTTCGGATCTGATCAGCACGTG
TTGACAATTAATCATCGGCATAGTATATCGGCATAGTATAATACGACAAGGTGAGGAACTAAACCATGGC
CAAGCCTTTGTCTCAAGAAGAATCCACCCTCATTGAAAGAGCAACGGCTACAATCAACAGCATCCCCATC
TCTGAAGACTACAGCGTCGCCAGCGCAGCTCTCTCTAGCGACGGCCGCATCTTCACTGGTGTCAATGTAT
ATCATTTTACTGGGGGACCTTGTGCAGAACTCGTGGTGCTGGGCACTGCTGCTGCTGCGGCAGCTGGCAA
CCTGACTTGTATCGTCGCGATCGGAAATGAGAACAGGGGCATCTTGAGCCCCTGCGGACGGTGCCGACAG
GTGCTTCTCGATCTGCATCCTGGGATCAAAGCCATAGTGAAGGACAGTGATGGACAGCCGACGGCAGTTG
GGATTCGTGAATTGCTGCCCTCTGGTTATGTGTGGGAGGGCTAAGCACTTCGTGGCCGAGGAGCAGGACT
GACACGTGCTACGAGATTTCGATTCCACCGCCGCCTTCTATGAAAGGTTGGGCTTCGGAATCGTTTTCCG
GGACGCCGGCTGGATGATCCTCCAGCGCGGGGATCTCATGCTGGAGTTCTTCGCCCACCCCAACTTGTTT
ATTGCAGCTTATAATGGTTACAAATAAAGCAATAGCATCACAAATTTCACAAATAAAGCATTTTTTTCAC
TGCATTCTAGTTGTGGTTTGTCCAAACTCATCAATGTATCTTATCATGTCTGTATACCGTCGACCTCTAG
CTAGAGCTTGGCGTAATCATGGTCATAGCTGTTTCCTGTGTGAAATTGTTATCCGCTCACAATTCCACAC
AACATACGAGCCGGAAGCATAAAGTGTAAAGCCTGGGGTGCCTAATGAGTGAGCTAACTCACATTAATTG
CGTTGCGCTCACTGCCCGCTTTCCAGTCGGGAAACCTGTCGTGCCAGCTGCATTAATGAATCGGCCAACG
CGCGGGGAGAGGCGGTTTGCGTATTGGGCGCTCTTCCGCTTCCTCGCTCACTGACTCGCTGCGCTCGGTC
GTTCGGCTGCGGCGAGCGGTATCAGCTCACTCAAAGGCGGTAATACGGTTATCCACAGAATCAGGGGATA
ACGCAGGAAAGAACATGTGAGCAAAAGGCCAGCAAAAGGCCAGGAACCGTAAAAAGGCCGCGTTGCTGGC
GTTTTTCCATAGGCTCCGCCCCCCTGACGAGCATCACAAAAATCGACGCTCAAGTCAGAGGTGGCGAAAC
CCGACAGGACTATAAAGATACCAGGCGTTTCCCCCTGGAAGCTCCCTCGTGCGCTCTCCTGTTCCGACCC
TGCCGCTTACCGGATACCTGTCCGCCTTTCTCCCTTCGGGAAGCGTGGCGCTTTCTCATAGCTCACGCTG
TAGGTATCTCAGTTCGGTGTAGGTCGTTCGCTCCAAGCTGGGCTGTGTGCACGAACCCCCCGTTCAGCCC
GACCGCTGCGCCTTATCCGGTAACTATCGTCTTGAGTCCAACCCGGTAAGACACGACTTATCGCCACTGG
CAGCAGCCACTGGTAACAGGATTAGCAGAGCGAGGTATGTAGGCGGTGCTACAGAGTTCTTGAAGTGGTG
GCCTAACTACGGCTACACTAGAAGAACAGTATTTGGTATCTGCGCTCTGCTGAAGCCAGTTACCTTCGGA
AAAAGAGTTGGTAGCTCTTGATCCGGCAAACAAACCACCGCTGGTAGCGGTGGTTTTTTTGTTTGCAAGC
AGCAGATTACGCGCAGAAAAAAAGGATCTCAAGAAGATCCTTTGATCTTTTCTACGGGGTCTGACGCTCA
GTGGAACGAAAACTCACGTTAAGGGATTTTGGTCATGAGATTATCAAAAAGGATCTTCACCTAGATCCTT
TTAAATTAAAAATGAAGTTTTAAATCAATCTAAAGTATATATGAGTAAACTTGGTCTGACAGTTACCAAT
GCTTAATCAGTGAGGCACCTATCTCAGCGATCTGTCTATTTCGTTCATCCATAGTTGCCTGACTCCCCGT
CGTGTAGATAACTACGATACGGGAGGGCTTACCATCTGGCCCCAGTGCTGCAATGATACCGCGAGACCCA
CGCTCACCGGCTCCAGATTTATCAGCAATAAACCAGCCAGCCGGAAGGGCCGAGCGCAGAAGTGGTCCTG
CAACTTTATCCGCCTCCATCCAGTCTATTAATTGTTGCCGGGAAGCTAGAGTAAGTAGTTCGCCAGTTAA
TAGTTTGCGCAACGTTGTTGCCATTGCTACAGGCATCGTGGTGTCACGCTCGTCGTTTGGTATGGCTTCA
TTCAGCTCCGGTTCCCAACGATCAAGGCGAGTTACATGATCCCCCATGTTGTGCAAAAAAGCGGTTAGCT
CCTTCGGTCCTCCGATCGTTGTCAGAAGTAAGTTGGCCGCAGTGTTATCACTCATGGTTATGGCAGCACT
GCATAATTCTCTTACTGTCATGCCATCCGTAAGATGCTTTTCTGTGACTGGTGAGTACTCAACCAAGTCA
TTCTGAGAATAGTGTATGCGGCGACCGAGTTGCTCTTGCCCGGCGTCAATACGGGATAATACCGCGCCAC
ATAGCAGAACTTTAAAAGTGCTCATCATTGGAAAACGTTCTTCGGGGCGAAAACTCTCAAGGATCTTACC
GCTGTTGAGATCCAGTTCGATGTAACCCACTCGTGCACCCAACTGATCTTCAGCATCTTTTACTTTCACC
AGCGTTTCTGGGTGAGCAAAAACAGGAAGGCAAAATGCCGCAAAAAAGGGAATAAGGGCGACACGGAAAT
GTTGAATACTCATACTCTTCCTTTTTCAATATTATTGAAGCATTTATCAGGGTTATTGTCTCATGAGCGG
ATACATATTTGAATGTATTTAGAAAAATAAACAAATAGGGGTTCCGCGCACATTTCCCCGAAAAGTGCCA
CCTGACGTC
Features (pLannotate 1.2.2; 24 found; start..end, strand, type, name):
     28..80      -  misc_feature   bom (fragment): basis of mobility region from pBR322
    235..614     +  enhancer       CMV enhancer: human cytomegalovirus immediate early enhancer
    615..818     +  promoter       CMV promoter: human cytomegalovirus (CMV) immediate early promoter
    814..847     +  LTR            5' LTR (truncated) (fragment): truncated 5' long terminal repeat (LTR) from HIV-1
    863..881     +  promoter       T7 promoter: promoter for bacteriophage T7 RNA polymerase
    935..1300    +  CDS            HVM20_MOUSE: Experimental evidence at protein level: Swiss-Prot protein existence level 1. From Mus musculus (Mouse).
   1343..1813    +  CDS            Nluc (fragment): NanoLuc® luciferase human codon-optimized
   1842..1883    +  CDS            V5 tag: epitope tag from simian virus 5
   1939..2163    +  polyA_signal   bGH poly(A) signal: bovine growth hormone polyadenylation signal
   2167..2188    +  promoter       SV40 promoter (fragment): SV40 enhancer and early promoter
   2209..2637    +  rep_origin     f1 ori (sequence partly withheld): f1 bacteriophage origin of replication; arrow indicates direction of (+) strand synthesis
   2651..2980    +  promoter       SV40 promoter: SV40 enhancer and early promoter
   3028..3075    +  promoter       EM7 promoter: synthetic bacterial promoter&nbsp
   3094..3492    +  CDS            BSD: blasticidin S deaminase; Aspergillus terreus BSD; confers resistance to blasticidin
   3493..3520    +  CDS            BleoR (fragment): antibiotic-binding protein; Sh ble from Streptoalloteichus hindustanus; confers resistance to bleomycin, phleomycin, and Zeocin™
   3530..3655    +  CDS            ble (fragment): BLE_KLEPN - Experimental evidence at protein level: Swiss-Prot protein existence level 1. Binding protein with a strong affinity to the bleomycin family of antibiotics. Binds to CL990; an antimitotic-antibiotic compound. From Klebsiella pneumoniae.
   3650..3771    +  polyA_signal   SV40 poly(A) signal: SV40 polyadenylation signal
   3844..3860    -  protein_bind   lac operator: The lac repressor binds to the lac operator to inhibit transcription in E. coli. This inhibition can be relieved by adding lactose or isopropyl-β-D-thiogalactopyranoside (IPTG). lac repressor encoded by lacI
   3868..3898    -  promoter       lac promoter: promoter for the E. coli lac operon
   3913..3934    -  protein_bind   CAP binding site: CAP binding activates transcription in the presence of cAMP. E. coli catabolite activator protein
   3947..4039    -  CDS            lacI (fragment): lac repressor; lacI; The lac repressor binds to the lac operator to inhibit transcription in E. coli. This inhibition can be relieved by adding lactose or isopropyl-β-D-thiogalactopyranoside (IPTG).
   4222..4810    -  rep_origin     ori: high-copy-number ColE1/pMB1/pBR322/pUC origin of replication
   4981..5841    -  CDS            AmpR: β-lactamase; bla; confers resistance to ampicillin, carbenicillin, and related antibiotics
   5842..5946    -  promoter       AmpR promoter: bla
