[The description below was written by a language model from this plasmid's Addgene catalogue record and pLannotate feature annotations shown in this document.]
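Description:
NbAlfa-LgBit is a mammalian expression plasmid built on the Invitrogen pcDNA6/V5-HisA backbone, carrying a synthetic fusion of an ALFA-tag-binding nanobody (NbALFA) to the LgBit fragment of split NanoLuc luciferase. The roughly 0.9 kb insert was cloned between HindIII and XbaI sites, placing it downstream of the human CMV immediate early enhancer/promoter and upstream of the bovine growth hormone polyadenylation signal. A T7 promoter lies just ahead of the coding region. In the feature table the nanobody appears as an immunoglobulin heavy-chain variable-domain match and LgBit as a partial NanoLuc annotation, consistent with the large fragment of the enzyme sitting at the C terminus of the nanobody. The backbone's V5 epitope sequence is annotated shortly after the LgBit segment, but the record does not state whether it is translated in frame with the fusion.

For propagation in E. coli the plasmid carries a high-copy ColE1/pUC-type origin and a β-lactamase gene for ampicillin selection, along with an f1 origin. A second cassette places the blasticidin S deaminase gene under the SV40 early promoter and the bacterial EM7 promoter, with an SV40 polyadenylation signal, allowing blasticidin selection of transfected mammalian cells. Small fragment annotations, such as the HIV-1 LTR, bleomycin resistance and lacI pieces, are probably backbone remnants or weak matches rather than functional elements.

The stated purpose is NanoBit detection of ALFA-tagged proteins. When the intracellularly expressed nanobody binds an ALFA-tagged partner, LgBit can be brought close to a complementary small NanoLuc fragment, reconstituting luciferase activity. The associated publication concerns nanobody-based intracellular biosensors of GPCR signalling.
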