Addgene plasmid #201483: NbAlfa-LgBit
Purpose: NanoBit detection of ALFA-tagged protein
Depositing lab: Patrick Giguère. Depositing organization: University of Ottawa. Publication: Development of a V5-tag-directed nanobody and its implementation as an intracellular biosensor of GPCR signalling. Zeghal M, Matte K, Venes A, Patel S, Laroche G, Sarvan S, Joshi M, Rain JC, Couture JF, Giguere PM. J Biol Chem. 2023 Jul 28:105107. doi: 10.1016/j.jbc.2023.105107. PubMed 37517699.
Backbone
  Vector backbone: pcDNA6/ V5-HisA
  Backbone manufacturer: Invitrogen
  Backbone size w/o insert (bp): 5502
  Vector type: Mammalian Expression
  Selectable markers: Blasticidin
Growth in bacteria
  Bacterial resistance: Ampicillin, 100 μg/mL
  Growth temperature: 37°C
  Growth strain: DH5alpha
  Copy number: High Copy
Gene/Insert
  Gene/Insert name: NbALFA-LgBit
  Species: Synthetic
  Insert size (bp): 918
  Promoter: CMV
  Tag / fusion protein: LgBit (C terminal on insert)
  Cloning method: Restriction Enzyme; 5′ cloning site HindIII (not destroyed); 3′ cloning site XbaI (not destroyed)
  Sequencing primers: 5′ CMV-F; 3′ Bgh-R
Resource information
  A portion of this plasmid was derived from a plasmid made by: Synthetic
Terms and licenses: Academic/Nonprofit Terms; Industry Terms: Not Available to Industry
How to cite: NbAlfa-LgBit was a gift from Patrick Giguère (Addgene plasmid # 201483 ; http://n2t.net/addgene:201483 ; RRID:Addgene_201483)
